>Addgene plasmid #209324 | AAV-APOBEC1-EGFP | addgene full sequence | sequence record 475398 | Addgene NGS Result
CTTCCGCTTCCTCGCTCACTGACTCGCTGCGCTCGGTCGTTCGGCTGCGGCGAGCGGTATCAGCTCACTC
AAAGGCGGTAATACGGTTATCCACAGAATCAGGGGATAACGCAGGAAAGAACATGTGAGCAAAAGGCCAG
CAAAAGGCCAGGAACCGTAAAAAGGCCGCGTTGCTGGCGTTTTTCCATAGGCTCCGCCCCCCTGACGAGC
ATCACAAAAATCGACGCTCAAGTCAGAGGTGGCGAAACCCGACAGGACTATAAAGATACCAGGCGTTTCC
CCCTGGAAGCTCCCTCGTGCGCTCTCCTGTTCCGACCCTGCCGCTTACCGGATACCTGTCCGCCTTTCTC
CCTTCGGGAAGCGTGGCGCTTTCTCATAGCTCACGCTGTAGGTATCTCAGTTCGGTGTAGGTCGTTCGCT
CCAAGCTGGGCTGTGTGCACGAACCCCCCGTTCAGCCCGACCGCTGCGCCTTATCCGGTAACTATCGTCT
TGAGTCCAACCCGGTAAGACACGACTTATCGCCACTGGCAGCAGCCACTGGTAACAGGATTAGCAGAGCG
AGGTATGTAGGCGGTGCTACAGAGTTCTTGAAGTGGTGGCCTAACTACGGCTACACTAGAAGAACAGTAT
TTGGTATCTGCGCTCTGCTGAAGCCAGTTACCTTCGGAAAAAGAGTTGGTAGCTCTTGATCCGGCAAACA
AACCACCGCTGGTAGCGGTGGTTTTTTTGTTTGCAAGCAGCAGATTACGCGCAGAAAAAAAGGATCTCAA
GAAGATCCTTTGATCTTTTCTACGGGGTCTGACGCTCAGTGGAACGAAAACTCACGTTAAGGGATTTTGG
TCATGAGATTATCAAAAAGGATCTTCACCTAGATCCTTTTAAATTAAAAATGAAGTTTTAAATCAATCTA
AAGTATATATGAGTAAACTTGGTCTGACAGTTACCAATGCTTAATCAGTGAGGCACCTATCTCAGCGATC
TGTCTATTTCGTTCATCCATAGTTGCCTGACTCCCCGTCGTGTAGATAACTACGATACGGGAGGGCTTAC
CATCTGGCCCCAGTGCTGCAATGATACCGCGAGACCCACGCTCACCGGCTCCAGATTTATCAGCAATAAA
CCAGCCAGCCGGAAGGGCCGAGCGCAGAAGTGGTCCTGCAACTTTATCCGCCTCCATCCAGTCTATTAAT
TGTTGCCGGGAAGCTAGAGTAAGTAGTTCGCCAGTTAATAGTTTGCGCAACGTTGTTGCCATTGCTACAG
GCATCGTGGTGTCACGCTCGTCGTTTGGTATGGCTTCATTCAGCTCCGGTTCCCAACGATCAAGGCGAGT
TACATGATCCCCCATGTTGTGCAAAAAAGCGGTTAGCTCCTTCGGTCCTCCGATCGTTGTCAGAAGTAAG
TTGGCCGCAGTGTTATCACTCATGGTTATGGCAGCACTGCATAATTCTCTTACTGTCATGCCATCCGTAA
GATGCTTTTCTGTGACTGGTGAGTACTCAACCAAGTCATTCTGAGAATAGTGTATGCGGCGACCGAGTTG
CTCTTGCCCGGCGTCAATACGGGATAATACCGCGCCACATAGCAGAACTTTAAAAGTGCTCATCATTGGA
AAACGTTCTTCGGGGCGAAAACTCTCAAGGATCTTACCGCTGTTGAGATCCAGTTCGATGTAACCCACTC
GTGCACCCAACTGATCTTCAGCATCTTTTACTTTCACCAGCGTTTCTGGGTGAGCAAAAACAGGAAGGCA
AAATGCCGCAAAAAAGGGAATAAGGGCGACACGGAAATGTTGAATACTCATACTCTTCCTTTTTCAATAT
TATTGAAGCATTTATCAGGGTTATTGTCTCATGAGCGGATACATATTTGAATGTATTTAGAAAAATAAAC
AAATAGGGGTTCCGCGCACATTTCCCCGAAAAGTGCCACCTAAATTGTAAGCGTTAATATTTTGTTAAAA
TTCGCGTTAAATTTTTGTTAAATCAGCTCATTTTTTAACCAATAGGCCGAAATCGGCAAAATCCCTTATA
AATCAAAAGAATAGACCGAGATAGGGT
[37 nt withheld, positions 2058-2094]
AAAGAACGTGGACTCCAACGTCAAAGG
[49 nt withheld, positions 2122-2170]
T
[91 nt withheld, positions 2172-2262]
G
[124 nt withheld, positions 2264-2387]
CCCATTCGCCATTCAGGCTGCGCAACTGTTGGGAAGGGCGATCGGTGCGGGCCTCTTCGCTATTACGCCA
GCTGCGCGCTCGCTCGCTCACTGAGGCCGCCCGGGCAAAGCCCGGGCGTCGGGCGACCTTTGGTCGCCCG
GCCTCAGTGAGCGAGCGAGCGCGCAGAGAGGGAGTGGCCAACTCCATCACTAGGGGTTCCTTGTAGTTAA
TGATTAACCCGCCATGCTACTTATCTACGTAGCCATGCTCTAGGAAGAGTACCATTGACGTCAATAATGA
CGTATGTTCCCATAGTAACGCCAATAGGGACTTTCCATTGACGTCAATGGGTGGAGTATTTACGGTAAAC
TGCCCACTTGGCAGTACATCAAGTGTATCATATGCCAAGTACGCCCCCTATTGACGTCAATGACGGTAAA
TGGCCCGCCTGGCATTATGCCCAGTACATGACCTTATGGGACTTTCCTACTTGGCAGTACATCTACGTAT
TAGTCATCGCTATTACCATGGTCGAGGTGAGCCCCACGTTCTGCTTCACTCTCCCCATCTCCCCCCCCTC
CCCACCCCCAATTTTGTATTTATTTATTTTTTAATTATTTTGTGCAGCGATGGGGGCGGGGGGGGGGGGG
GGGCGCGCGCCAGGCGGGGCGGGGCGGGGCGAGGGGCGGGGCGGGGCGAGGCGGAGAGGTGCGGCGGCAG
CCAATCAGAGCGGCGCGCTCCGAAAGTTTCCTTTTATGGCGAGGCGGCGGCGGCGGCGGCCCTATAAAAA
GCGAAGCGCGCGGCGGGCGGGAGTCGCTGCGCGCTGCCTTCGCCCCGTGCCCCGCTCCGCCGCCGCCTCG
CGCCGCCCGCCCCGGCTCTGACTGACCGCGTTACTCCCACAGGTGAGCGGGCGGGACGGCCCTTCTCCTC
CGGGCTGTAATTAGCGCTTGGTTTAATGACGGCTTGTTTCTTTTCTGTGGCTGCGTGAAAGCCTTGAGGG
GCTCCGGGAGGGCCCTTTGTGCGGGGGGAGCGGCTCGGGGCTGTCCGCGGGGGGACGGCTGCCTTCGGGG
GGGACGGGGCAGGGCGGGGTTCGGCTTCTGGCGTGTGACCGGCGGCTCTAGAGCCTCTGCTAACCATGTT
CATGCCTTCTTCTTTTTCCTACAGCTCCTGGGCAACGTGCTGGTTATTGTGCTGTCTCATCATTTTGGCA
AAGAATTGGATCCGGTACCGCCACCATGAGCTCAGAGACTGGCCCAGTGGCTGTGGACCCCACATTGAGA
CGGCGGATCGAGCCCCATGAGTTTGAGGTATTCTTCGATCCGAGAGAGCTCCGCAAGGAGACCTGCCTGC
TTTACGAAATTAATTGGGGGGGCCGGCACTCCATTTGGCGACATACATCACAGAACACTAACAAGCACGT
CGAAGTCAACTTCATCGAGAAGTTCACGACAGAAAGATATTTCTGTCCGAACACAAGGTGCAGCATTACC
TGGTTTCTCAGCTGGAGCCCATGCGGCGAATGTAGTAGGGCCATCACTGAATTCCTGTCAAGGTATCCCC
ACGTCACTCTGTTTATTTACATCGCAAGGCTGTACCACCACGCTGACCCCCGCAATCGACAAGGCCTGCG
GGATTTGATCTCTTCAGGTGTGACTATCCAAATTATGACTGAGCAGGAGTCAGGATACTGCTGGAGAAAC
TTTGTGAATTATAGCCCGAGTAATGAAGCCCACTGGCCTAGGTATCCCCATCTGTGGGTACGACTGTACG
TTCTTGAACTGTACTGCATCATACTGGGCCTGCCTCCTTGTCTCAACATTCTGAGAAGGAAGCAGCCACA
GCTGACATTCTTTACCATCGCTCTTCAGTCTTGTCATTACCAGCGACTGCCCCCACACATTCTCTGGGCC
ACCGGGTTGAAACTCGAGTACCCCTACGACGTGCCCGACTACGCCGGCAGCGGCGCCACTAACTTCTCCC
TGTTGAAACAAGCAGGGGATGTCGAAGAGAATCCCGGGCCAATGGTGAGCAAGGGCGAGGAGCTGTTCAC
CGGGGTGGTGCCCATCCTGGTCGAGCTGGACGGCGACGTAAACGGCCACAAGTTCAGCGTGTCCGGCGAG
GGCGAGGGCGATGCCACCTACGGCAAGCTGACCCTGAAGTTCATCTGCACCACCGGCAAGCTGCCCGTGC
CCTGGCCCACCCTCGTGACCACCCTGACCTACGGCGTGCAGTGCTTCAGCCGCTACCCCGACCACATGAA
GCAGCACGACTTCTTCAAGTCCGCCATGCCCGAAGGCTACGTCCAGGAGCGCACCATCTTCTTCAAGGAC
GACGGCAACTACAAGACCCGCGCCGAGGTGAAGTTCGAGGGCGACACCCTGGTGAACCGCATCGAGCTGA
AGGGCATCGACTTCAAGGAGGACGGCAACATCCTGGGGCACAAGCTGGAGTACAACTACAACAGCCACAA
CGTCTATATCATGGCCGACAAGCAGAAGAACGGCATCAAGGTGAACTTCAAGATCCGCCACAACATCGAG
GACGGCAGCGTGCAGCTCGCCGACCACTACCAGCAGAACACCCCCATCGGCGACGGCCCCGTGCTGCTGC
CCGACAACCACTACCTGAGCACCCAGTCCGCCCTGAGCAAAGACCCCAACGAGAAGCGCGATCACATGGT
CCTGCTGGAGTTCGTGACCGCCGCCGGGATCACTCTCGGCATGGACGAGCTGTACAAGTAAAAGCTTATC
GATAATCAACCTCTGGATTACAAAATTTGTGAAAGATTGACTGGTATTCTTAACTATGTTGCTCCTTTTA
CGCTATGTGGATACGCTGCTTTAATGCCTTTGTATCATGCTATTGCTTCCCGTATGGCTTTCATTTTCTC
CTCCTTGTATAAATCCTGGTTGCTGTCTCTTTATGAGGAGTTGTGGCCCGTTGTCAGGCAACGTGGCGTG
GTGTGCACTGTGTTTGCTGACGCAACCCCCACTGGTTGGGGCATTGCCACCACCTGTCAGCTCCTTTCCG
GGACTTTCGCTTTCCCCCTCCCTATTGCCACGGCGGAACTCATCGCCGCCTGCCTTGCCCGCTGCTGGAC
AGGGGCTCGGCTGTTGGGCACTGACAATTCCGTGGTGTTGTCGGGGAAATCATCGTCCTTTCCTTGGCTG
CTCGCCTGTGTTGCCACCTGGATTCTGCGCGGGACGTCCTTCTGCTACGTCCCTTCGGCCCTCAATCCAG
CGGACCTTCCTTCCCGCGGCCTGCTGCCGGCTCTGCGGCCTCTTCCGCGTCTTCGCCTTCGCCCTCAGAC
GAGTCGGATCTCCCTTTGGGCCGCCTCCCCGCATCGATACCGTCGACCCGGGCGGCCGCTTCGAGCAGAC
ATGATAAGATACATTGATGAGTTTGGACAAACCACAACTAGAATGCAGTGAAAAAAATGCTTTATTTGTG
AAATTTGTGATGCTATTGCTTTATTTGTAACCATTATAAGCTGCAATAAACAAGTTAACAACAACAATTG
CATTCATTTTATGTTTCAGGTTCAGGGGGAGATGTGGGAGGTTTTTTAAAGCAAGTAAAACCTCTACAAA
TGTGGTAAAATCGATAAGGATCTTCCTAGAGCATGGCTACGTAGATAAGTAGCATGGCGGGTTAATCATT
AACTACAAGGAACCCCTAGTGATGGAGTTGGCCACTCCCTCTCTGCGCGCTCGCTCGCTCACTGAGGCCG
GGCGACCAAAGGTCGCCCGACGCCCGGGCTTTGCCCGGGCGGCCTCAGTGAGCGAGCGAGCGCGCAGCTG
CATTAATGAATCGGCCAACGCGCGGGGAGAGGCGGTTTGCGTATTGGGCGCT
Features (pLannotate 1.2.2; 18 found; start..end, strand, type, name):
    182..770     -  rep_origin     ori: high-copy-number ColE1/pMB1/pBR322/pUC origin of replication
    941..1801    -  CDS            AmpR: β-lactamase; bla; confers resistance to ampicillin, carbenicillin, and related antibiotics
   1802..1906    -  promoter       AmpR promoter: bla
   1959..2387    -  rep_origin     f1 ori (sequence partly withheld): f1 bacteriophage origin of replication; arrow indicates direction of (+) strand synthesis
   2392..2461    -  CDS            lacZα (fragment): LacZα fragment of β-galactosidase; lacZ fragment
   2456..2588    -  repeat_region  AAV2 ITR (fragment): inverted terminal repeat of adeno-associated virus serotype 2 inverted
   2649..2897    +  enhancer       CMV enhancer (fragment): human cytomegalovirus immediate early enhancer
   2899..3176    +  promoter       chicken β-actin promoter: No description available
   3177..3312    +  intron         hybrid intron (fragment): hybrid between chicken β-actin (CBA) and minute virus of mice (MMV) introns (Gray et al., 2011)
   3401..3531    +  intron         chimeric intron (fragment): chimera between introns from chicken β-actin and rabbit β-globin
   3529..3591    +  CDS            HBB (fragment): HBB_LEPEU - Experimental evidence at protein level: Swiss-Prot protein existence level 1. Involved in oxygen transport from the lung to the various peripheral tissues. From Lepus europaeus (European hare).
   3603..4289    +  CDS            Apobec1: ABEC1_RAT - Experimental evidence at protein level: Swiss-Prot protein existence level 1. Catalytic component of the apolipoprotein B mRNA editing enzyme complex which is responsible for the postranscriptional editing of a CAA codon for Gln to a UAA codon for stop in the APOB mRNA. May also play a role in the epigenetic regulation of gene expression by participating in DNA demethylation. From Rattus norvegicus (Rat).
   4389..5108    +  CDS            EGFP: the original enhanced GFP (Yang et al., 1996) mammalian codon-optimized
   5121..5709    +  misc_feature   WPRE: woodchuck hepatitis virus posttranscriptional regulatory element
   5752..5873    -  polyA_signal   SV40 poly(A) signal: SV40 polyadenylation signal
   5896..5964    -  CDS            large T antigen (fragment): large T antigen from SV40 (simian virus 40)
   6035..6168    +  repeat_region  AAV2 ITR: inverted terminal repeat of adeno-associated virus serotype 2 inverted
   6162..6218    -  CDS            lacI (fragment): lac repressor; lacI; The lac repressor binds to the lac operator to inhibit transcription in E. coli. This inhibition can be relieved by adding lactose or isopropyl-β-D-thiogalactopyranoside (IPTG).
