>Addgene plasmid #209324 | AAV-APOBEC1-EGFP Sequencing Result | analyzer sequence | sequence record 459951
CTGCGCGCTCGCTCGCTCACTGACTCGCTGCGCTCGGTCGTTCGGCTGCGGCGAGCGGTATCAGCTCACT
CAAAGGCGGTAATACGGTTATCCACAGAATCAGGGGATAACGCAGGAAAGAACATGTGAGCAAAAGGCCA
GCAAAAGGCCAGGAACCGTAAAAAGGCCGCGTTGCTGGCGTTTTTCCATAGGCTCCGCCCCCCTGACGAG
CATCACAAAAATCGACGCTCAAGTCAGAGGTGGCGAAACCCGACAGGACTATAAAGATACCAGGCGTTTC
CCCCTGGAAGCTCCCTCGTGCGCTCTCCTGTTCCGACCCTGCCGCTTACCGGATACCTGTCCGCCTTTCT
CCCTTCGGGAAGCGTGGCGCTTTCTCATAGCTCACGCTGTAGGTATCTCAGTTCGGTGTAGGTCGTTCGC
TCCAAGCTGGGCTGTGTGCACGAACCCCCCGTTCAGCCCGACCGCTGCGCCTTATCCGGTAACTATCGTC
TTGAGTCCAACCCGGTAAGACACGACTTATCGCCACTGGCAGCAGCCACTGGTAACAGGATTAGCAGAGC
GAGGTATGTAGGCGGTGCTACAGAGTTCTTGAAGTGGTGGCCTAACTACGGCTACACTAGAAGAACAGTA
TTTGGTATCTGCGCTCTGCTGAAGCCAGTTACCTTCGGAAAAAGAGTTGGTAGCTCTTGATCCGGCAAAC
AAACCACCGCTGGTAGCGGTGGTTTTTTTGTTTGCAAGCAGCAGATTACGCGCAGAAAAAAAGGATCTCA
AGAAGATCCTTTGATCTTTTCTACGGGGTCTGACGCTCAGTGGAACGAAAACTCACGTTAAGGGATTTTG
GTCATGAGATTATCAAAAAGGATCTTCACCTAGATCCTTTTAAATTAAAAATGAAGTTTTAAATCAATCT
AAAGTATATATGAGTAAACTTGGTCTGACAGTTACCAATGCTTAATCAGTGAGGCACCTATCTCAGCGAT
CTGTCTATTTCGTTCATCCATAGTTGCCTGACTCCCCGTCGTGTAGATAACTACGATACGGGAGGGCTTA
CCATCTGGCCCCAGTGCTGCAATGATACCGCGAGACCCACGCTCACCGGCTCCAGATTTATCAGCAATAA
ACCAGCCAGCCGGAAGGGCCGAGCGCAGAAGTGGTCCTGCAACTTTATCCGCCTCCATCCAGTCTATTAA
TTGTTGCCGGGAAGCTAGAGTAAGTAGTTCGCCAGTTAATAGTTTGCGCAACGTTGTTGCCATTGCTACA
GGCATCGTGGTGTCACGCTCGTCGTTTGGTATGGCTTCATTCAGCTCCGGTTCCCAACGATCAAGGCGAG
TTACATGATCCCCCATGTTGTGCAAAAAAGCGGTTAGCTCCTTCGGTCCTCCGATCGTTGTCAGAAGTAA
GTTGGCCGCAGTGTTATCACTCATGGTTATGGCAGCACTGCATAATTCTCTTACTGTCATGCCATCCGTA
AGATGCTTTTCTGTGACTGGTGAGTACTCAACCAAGTCATTCTGAGAATAGTGTATGCGGCGACCGAGTT
GCTCTTGCCCGGCGTCAATACGGGATAATACCGCGCCACATAGCAGAACTTTAAAAGTGCTCATCATTGG
AAAACGTTCTTCGGGGCGAAAACTCTCAAGGATCTTACCGCTGTTGAGATCCAGTTCGATGTAACCCACT
CGTGCACCCAACTGATCTTCAGCATCTTTTACTTTCACCAGCGTTTCTGGGTGAGCAAAAACAGGAAGGC
AAAATGCCGCAAAAAAGGGAATAAGGGCGACACGGAAATGTTGAATACTCATACTCTTCCTTTTTCAATA
TTATTGAAGCATTTATCAGGGTTATTGTCTCATGAGCGGATACATATTTGAATGTATTTAGAAAAATAAA
CAAATAGGGGTTCCGCGCACATTTCCCCGAAAAGTGCCACCTAAATTGTAAGCGTTAATATTTTGTTAAA
ATTCGCGTTAAATTTTTGTTAAATCAGCTCATTTTTTAACCAATAGGCCGAAATCGGCAAAATCCCTTAT
AAATCAAAAGAATAGACCGAGATAGGGT
[37 nt withheld, positions 2059-2095]
AAAGAACGTGGACTCCAACGTCAAAGG
[49 nt withheld, positions 2123-2171]
T
[91 nt withheld, positions 2173-2263]
G
[124 nt withheld, positions 2265-2388]
CCCATTCGCCATTCAGGCTGCGCAACTGTTGGGAAGGGCGATCGGTGCGGGCCTCTTCGCTATTACGCCA
GCTGCGCGCTCGCTCGCTCACTGAGGCCGCCCGGGCAAAGCCCGGGCGTCGGGCGACCTTTGGTCGCCCG
GCCTCAGTGAGCGAGCGAGCGCGCAGAGAGGGAGTGGCCAACTCCATCACTAGGGGTTCCTTGTAGTTAA
TGATTAACCCGCCATGCTACTTATCTACGTAGCCATGCTCTAGGAAGAGTACCATTGACGTCAATAATGA
CGTATGTTCCCATAGTAACGCCAATAGGGACTTTCCATTGACGTCAATGGGTGGAGTATTTACGGTAAAC
TGCCCACTTGGCAGTACATCAAGTGTATCATATGCCAAGTACGCCCCCTATTGACGTCAATGACGGTAAA
TGGCCCGCCTGGCATTATGCCCAGTACATGACCTTATGGGACTTTCCTACTTGGCAGTACATCTACGTAT
TAGTCATCGCTATTACCATGGTCGAGGTGAGCCCCACGTTCTGCTTCACTCTCCCCATCTCCCCCCCCTC
CCCACCCCCAATTTTGTATTTATTTATTTTTTAATTATTTTGTGCAGCGATGGGGGCGGGGGGGGGGGGG
GGGCGCGCGCCAGGCGGGGCGGGGCGGGGCGAGGGGCGGGGCGGGGCGAGGCGGAGAGGTGCGGCGGCAG
CCAATCAGAGCGGCGCGCTCCGAAAGTTTCCTTTTATGGCGAGGCGGCGGCGGCGGCGGCCCTATAAAAA
GCGAAGCGCGCGGCGGGCGGGAGTCGCTGCGCGCTGCCTTCGCCCCGTGCCCCGCTCCGCCGCCGCCTCG
CGCCGCCCGCCCCGGCTCTGACTGACCGCGTTACTCCCACAGGTGAGCGGGCGGGACGGCCCTTCTCCTC
CGGGCTGTAATTAGCGCTTGGTTTAATGACGGCTTGTTTCTTTTCTGTGGCTGCGTGAAAGCCTTGAGGG
GCTCCGGGAGGGCCCTTTGTGCGGGGGGAGCGGCTCGGGGCTGTCCGCGGGGGGACGGCTGCCTTCGGGG
GGGACGGGGCAGGGCGGGGTTCGGCTTCTGGCGTGTGACCGGCGGCTCTAGAGCCTCTGCTAACCATGTT
CATGCCTTCTTCTTTTTCCTACAGCTCCTGGGCAACGTGCTGGTTATTGTGCTGTCTCATCATTTTGGCA
AAGAATTGGATCCGGTACCGCCACCATGAGCTCAGAGACTGGCCCAGTGGCTGTGGACCCCACATTGAGA
CGGCGGATCGAGCCCCATGAGTTTGAGGTATTCTTCGATCCGAGAGAGCTCCGCAAGGAGACCTGCCTGC
TTTACGAAATTAATTGGGGGGGCCGGCACTCCATTTGGCGACATACATCACAGAACACTAACAAGCACGT
CGAAGTCAACTTCATCGAGAAGTTCACGACAGAAAGATATTTCTGTCCGAACACAAGGTGCAGCATTACC
TGGTTTCTCAGCTGGAGCCCATGCGGCGAATGTAGTAGGGCCATCACTGAATTCCTGTCAAGGTATCCCC
ACGTCACTCTGTTTATTTACATCGCAAGGCTGTACCACCACGCTGACCCCCGCAATCGACAAGGCCTGCG
GGATTTGATCTCTTCAGGTGTGACTATCCAAATTATGACTGAGCAGGAGTCAGGATACTGCTGGAGAAAC
TTTGTGAATTATAGCCCGAGTAATGAAGCCCACTGGCCTAGGTATCCCCATCTGTGGGTACGACTGTACG
TTCTTGAACTGTACTGCATCATACTGGGCCTGCCTCCTTGTCTCAACATTCTGAGAAGGAAGCAGCCACA
GCTGACATTCTTTACCATCGCTCTTCAGTCTTGTCATTACCAGCGACTGCCCCCACACATTCTCTGGGCC
ACCGGGTTGAAACTCGAGTACCCCTACGACGTGCCCGACTACGCCGGCAGCGGCGCCACTAACTTCTCCC
TGTTGAAACAAGCAGGGGATGTCGAAGAGAATCCCGGGCCAATGGTGAGCAAGGGCGAGGAGCTGTTCAC
CGGGGTGGTGCCCATCCTGGTCGAGCTGGACGGCGACGTAAACGGCCACAAGTTCAGCGTGTCCGGCGAG
GGCGAGGGCGATGCCACCTACGGCAAGCTGACCCTGAAGTTCATCTGCACCACCGGCAAGCTGCCCGTGC
CCTGGCCCACCCTCGTGACCACCCTGACCTACGGCGTGCAGTGCTTCAGCCGCTACCCCGACCACATGAA
GCAGCACGACTTCTTCAAGTCCGCCATGCCCGAAGGCTACGTCCAGGAGCGCACCATCTTCTTCAAGGAC
GACGGCAACTACAAGACCCGCGCCGAGGTGAAGTTCGAGGGCGACACCCTGGTGAACCGCATCGAGCTGA
AGGGCATCGACTTCAAGGAGGACGGCAACATCCTGGGGCACAAGCTGGAGTACAACTACAACAGCCACAA
CGTCTATATCATGGCCGACAAGCAGAAGAACGGCATCAAGGTGAACTTCAAGATCCGCCACAACATCGAG
GACGGCAGCGTGCAGCTCGCCGACCACTACCAGCAGAACACCCCCATCGGCGACGGCCCCGTGCTGCTGC
CCGACAACCACTACCTGAGCACCCAGTCCGCCCTGAGCAAAGACCCCAACGAGAAGCGCGATCACATGGT
CCTGCTGGAGTTCGTGACCGCCGCCGGGATCACTCTCGGCATGGACGAGCTGTACAAGTAAAAGCTTATC
GATAATCAACCTCTGGATTACAAAATTTGTGAAAGATTGACTGGTATTCTTAACTATGTTGCTCCTTTTA
CGCTATGTGGATACGCTGCTTTAATGCCTTTGTATCATGCTATTGCTTCCCGTATGGCTTTCATTTTCTC
CTCCTTGTATAAATCCTGGTTGCTGTCTCTTTATGAGGAGTTGTGGCCCGTTGTCAGGCAACGTGGCGTG
GTGTGCACTGTGTTTGCTGACGCAACCCCCACTGGTTGGGGCATTGCCACCACCTGTCAGCTCCTTTCCG
GGACTTTCGCTTTCCCCCTCCCTATTGCCACGGCGGAACTCATCGCCGCCTGCCTTGCCCGCTGCTGGAC
AGGGGCTCGGCTGTTGGGCACTGACAATTCCGTGGTGTTGTCGGGGAAATCATCGTCCTTTCCTTGGCTG
CTCGCCTGTGTTGCCACCTGGATTCTGCGCGGGACGTCCTTCTGCTACGTCCCTTCGGCCCTCAATCCAG
CGGACCTTCCTTCCCGCGGCCTGCTGCCGGCTCTGCGGCCTCTTCCGCGTCTTCGCCTTCGCCCTCAGAC
GAGTCGGATCTCCCTTTGGGCCGCCTCCCCGCATCGATACCGTCGACCCGGGCGGCCGCTTCGAGCAGAC
ATGATAAGATACATTGATGAGTTTGGACAAACCACAACTAGAATGCAGTGAAAAAAATGCTTTATTTGTG
AAATTTGTGATGCTATTGCTTTATTTGTAACCATTATAAGCTGCAATAAACAAGTTAACAACAACAATTG
CATTCATTTTATGTTTCAGGTTCAGGGGGAGATGTGGGAGGTTTTTTAAAGCAAGTAAAACCTCTACAAA
TGTGGTAAAATCGATAAGGATCTTCCTAGAGCATGGCTACGTAGATAAGTAGCATGGCGGGTTAATCATT
AACTACAAGGAACCCCTAGTGATGGAGTTGGCCACTCCCTCTCTGCGCGCTCGCTCGCTCACTGACTCGC
TGCGCTCGGTCGTTCGGCTGCGGCGAGCGGTATCAGCTCWYYCARWSGSGAAACCTGTCGTGCCAGCTGC
ATTAATGAATMSKMCAASGAACCCCTAGTGATGGAGTTGGCCACTCCCTCT
Features (pLannotate 1.2.2; 18 found; start..end, strand, type, name):
    183..771     -  rep_origin     ori: high-copy-number ColE1/pMB1/pBR322/pUC origin of replication
    942..1802    -  CDS            AmpR: β-lactamase; bla; confers resistance to ampicillin, carbenicillin, and related antibiotics
   1803..1907    -  promoter       AmpR promoter: bla
   1960..2388    -  rep_origin     f1 ori (sequence partly withheld): f1 bacteriophage origin of replication; arrow indicates direction of (+) strand synthesis
   2393..2462    -  CDS            lacZα (fragment): LacZα fragment of β-galactosidase; lacZ fragment
   2457..2589    -  repeat_region  AAV2 ITR (fragment): inverted terminal repeat of adeno-associated virus serotype 2 inverted
   2650..2898    +  enhancer       CMV enhancer (fragment): human cytomegalovirus immediate early enhancer
   2900..3177    +  promoter       chicken β-actin promoter: No description available
   3178..3313    +  intron         hybrid intron (fragment): hybrid between chicken β-actin (CBA) and minute virus of mice (MMV) introns (Gray et al., 2011)
   3402..3532    +  intron         chimeric intron (fragment): chimera between introns from chicken β-actin and rabbit β-globin
   3530..3592    +  CDS            HBB (fragment): HBB_LEPEU - Experimental evidence at protein level: Swiss-Prot protein existence level 1. Involved in oxygen transport from the lung to the various peripheral tissues. From Lepus europaeus (European hare).
   3604..4290    +  CDS            Apobec1: ABEC1_RAT - Experimental evidence at protein level: Swiss-Prot protein existence level 1. Catalytic component of the apolipoprotein B mRNA editing enzyme complex which is responsible for the postranscriptional editing of a CAA codon for Gln to a UAA codon for stop in the APOB mRNA. May also play a role in the epigenetic regulation of gene expression by participating in DNA demethylation. From Rattus norvegicus (Rat).
   4390..5109    +  CDS            EGFP: the original enhanced GFP (Yang et al., 1996) mammalian codon-optimized
   5122..5710    +  misc_feature   WPRE: woodchuck hepatitis virus posttranscriptional regulatory element
   5753..5874    -  polyA_signal   SV40 poly(A) signal: SV40 polyadenylation signal
   5897..5965    -  CDS            large T antigen (fragment): large T antigen from SV40 (simian virus 40)
   6036..6093    +  repeat_region  AAV2 ITR (fragment): inverted terminal repeat of adeno-associated virus serotype 2 inverted
   6187..23      +  repeat_region  AAV2 ITR (fragment) (across the origin): inverted terminal repeat of adeno-associated virus serotype 2 inverted
