[The description below was written by a language model from this plasmid's Addgene catalogue record and pLannotate feature annotations shown in this document.]
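Description:
AAV-APOBEC1-EGFP is an adeno-associated virus transfer (packaging) plasmid of about 6.2 kb, built on a CAG-EGFP AAV backbone. It is propagated in E. coli using a ColE1/pUC-type origin with ampicillin selection through the bla gene, and it also carries an f1 phage origin. Although the annotated origin is of the high-copy type, the catalogue lists the plasmid as low copy and names a recombination-deficient growth strain, which is consistent with the need to keep the repeat-rich AAV2 inverted terminal repeats intact. The two ITRs flank the expression cassette and are the cis elements that allow it to be replicated and packaged into AAV particles when rep, cap and helper functions are provided in trans.

Between the ITRs, a CAG-type promoter (CMV enhancer, chicken β-actin promoter and chicken β-actin/rabbit β-globin intron sequences) drives a single open reading frame. It encodes APOBEC1, a cytidine deaminase that the feature table matches to the rat protein (the catalogue lists both human and rat as species), with a C-terminal HA epitope tag. According to the record, this is followed by a P2A self-cleaving peptide and EGFP, so the deaminase and the fluorescent reporter are produced as separate proteins from one transcript and green fluorescence marks transduced cells. The HA tag and P2A are not annotated in the feature table but fit the gap between the Apobec1 and EGFP coding regions. A WPRE enhances transcript expression, and an SV40 polyadenylation signal follows it, annotated on the reverse strand.

The associated publication concerns single-cell detection of m6A RNA modifications in the hippocampus. The sequencing primer names refer to an APOBEC1-YTH-EGFP design, suggesting that this YTH-lacking construct is a deaminase-only companion, although the record does not state this role.
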