Addgene plasmid #209324: AAV-APOBEC1-EGFP
Purpose: AAV packaging vector containing a APOBEC1 expression, a P2A-EGFP expression cassette.
Depositing lab: Magdalena Koziol. Depositing organization: Chinese Institute for Brain Research, Beijing. Publication: Single-cell discovery of m(6)A RNA modifications in the hippocampus. Feng S, Tellaetxe-Abete M, Zhang Y, Peng Y, Zhou H, Dong M, Larrea E, Xue L, Zhang L, Koziol MJ. Genome Res. 2024 Jul 23;34(6):822-836. doi: 10.1101/gr.278424.123. PubMed 39009472.
Backbone
  Vector backbone: CAG-EGFP
  Backbone manufacturer: Gift from Minmin Luo's lab
  Backbone size w/o insert (bp): 5430
  Vector type: AAV
Growth in bacteria
  Bacterial resistance: Ampicillin, 100 μg/mL
  Growth temperature: 37°C
  Growth strain: NEB Stable
  Copy number: Low Copy
Gene/Insert
  Gene/Insert name: APOBEC1-HA
  Species: H. sapiens (human), R. norvegicus (rat)
  Insert size (bp): 792
  Tag / fusion protein: HA (C terminal on insert)
  Cloning method: Unknown
  Sequencing primers: 5′ APOBEC1-YTH-EGFP_seq_F:gttcggcttctggcgtgtga; 3′ APOBEC1-YTH-EGFP_seq_R: cgccctcgccctcgccggac
Resource information
  A portion of this plasmid was derived from a plasmid made by: Kate Meyer (Addgene plasmid # 131636)
Terms and licenses: Academic/Nonprofit Terms; Industry Terms: Not Available to Industry
Depositor comments: 5' cloning sites:KpnI_Kozak_APOBEC1_clone_F:caaagaattggatccggtaccgccaccatgagctcagaga3' cloning sites:P2A_GSG_HA_APOBEC1_clone_R1: ggcgtagtcgggcacgtcgtaggggtactcgagtttcaacccggtggcccaP2A_R2_clone_R2:ttctcttcgacatcccctgcttgtttcaacagggagaagttagtggcgEGFP_P2A_clone_R3:tcctcgcccttgctcaccattggcccgggattctcttcgacatcccctgc Please visit https://www.biorxiv.org/content/10.1101/2023.12.06.570314v1 for bioRxiv preprint.
How to cite: AAV-APOBEC1-EGFP was a gift from Magdalena Koziol (Addgene plasmid # 209324 ; http://n2t.net/addgene:209324 ; RRID:Addgene_209324)
